Addgene plasmid #101803: pCRRNA-G0-R0
Purpose: Repress mCherry and GFP independently, with different strengths
Depositing lab: David Bikard & Sven van Teeffelen. Depositing organization: Institut Pasteur. Publication: Tuning dCas9's ability to block transcription enables robust, noiseless knockdown of bacterial genes. Vigouroux A, Oldewurtel E, Cui L, Bikard D, van Teeffelen S. Mol Syst Biol. 2018 Mar 8;14(3):e7899. PubMed 29519933.
Backbone
  Vector backbone: pCRRNAcos
  Backbone size w/o insert (bp): 2870
  Vector type: CRISPR, Synthetic Biology
Growth in bacteria
  Bacterial resistance: Kanamycin, 50 μg/mL
  Growth temperature: 37°C
  Growth strain: DH5alpha
  Copy number: High Copy
Gene/Insert
  Gene/Insert name: crRNAs targeting GFP and mCherry
  gRNA/shRNA sequence: sfGFP crRNA: ATCGCACATCCTGGTCGCGACATTAAGA; mCherry crRNA: ATCGCACATCCTGGTCGCGACATTAAGAGT
  Species: Synthetic
  Promoter: Spy 1049
  Cloning method: Restriction Enzyme; 5′ cloning site Unknown (unknown if destroyed); 3′ cloning site Unknown (unknown if destroyed)
  Sequencing primers: 5′ TTACTTTGCAGGGCTTCCCAACC; 3′ TTTGATGCCTCTAGCACGCG
Terms and licenses: Academic/Nonprofit Terms; Industry Terms: Not Available to Industry
How to cite: pCRRNA-G0-R0 was a gift from David Bikard & Sven van Teeffelen (Addgene plasmid # 101803 ; http://n2t.net/addgene:101803 ; RRID:Addgene_101803)
