[The description below was written by a language model from this plasmid's Addgene catalogue record and pLannotate feature annotations shown in this document.]
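Description:
pCRRNA-G0-R0 is a small (about 2.9 kb) high-copy bacterial CRISPR plasmid built on the pCRRNAcos backbone. It carries a minimal Streptococcus pyogenes-type CRISPR array programmed against two fluorescent reporter genes, sfGFP and mCherry. It replicates in E. coli from a ColE1/pUC-type origin and is selected with kanamycin through the neo (nptII) gene. That gene is preceded by a short remnant of the Tn5 transposase coding region, presumably carried over with the resistance cassette, and is followed by a lambda t0 terminator. A fragment of the lambda cos site is also annotated; an intact cos site allows a plasmid to be packaged into lambda phage particles, and it accounts for the "cos" in the backbone name.

The payload consists of the S. pyogenes crRNA leader followed by three direct repeats, which bracket two roughly 30-nt spacer positions, one for the sfGFP crRNA and one for the mCherry crRNA. The record lists the promoter as Spy 1049. A tracrRNA is annotated downstream of the array, so the plasmid supplies both RNA components needed to form mature guide complexes, and an rrnB T1 terminator in reverse orientation lies just upstream of the leader. No Cas9 or dCas9 gene is present, so the protein must be provided by the host strain or by another construct.

The stated purpose is to repress mCherry and GFP independently and with different strengths, as part of work on tuning how effectively dCas9 blocks transcription in bacteria. The "G0-R0" label presumably identifies this plasmid's particular combination of green and red spacers within a series, but the record does not define the naming scheme or state the repression level expected from this member.
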