Features (pLannotate 1.2.2; 11 found; start..end, strand, type, name):
     58..177     +  CDS            tnpA (fragment): TN5P_ECOLX - Also known as tnp. Experimental evidence at protein level: Swiss-Prot protein existence level 1. Mediates transposition of transposon Tn5 by a 'cut and paste' mechanism. First, the monomeric transposase binds the 19 bp inverted DNA repeats flanking the transposon. Then, dimerization of the DNA- bound transposase creates a synaptic DNA complex. After nicking of the first DNA strand, excision of the transposon proceeds through a series of intermediates. The transposase then mediates the insertion of the transposon at a new site by strand transfer. The activity of the wild- type tran
    209..1000    +  CDS            neo: KKA2_KLEPN - Also known as kan, nptII. Experimental evidence at protein level: Swiss-Prot protein existence level 1. Resistance to kanamycin, neomycin, paromomycin, ribostamycin, butirosin and gentamicin B. From Klebsiella pneumoniae.
   1034..1128    +  terminator     lambda t0 terminator: transcription terminator from phage lambda
   1216..1804    +  rep_origin     ori: high-copy-number ColE1/pMB1/pBR322/pUC origin of replication
   1951..2174    +  misc_feature   cos (fragment): lambda cos site; allows packaging into phage lambda particles
   2189..2275    -  terminator     rrnB T1 terminator: Escherichia coli rrnB; transcription terminator T1 from the E. coli rrnB gene
   2305..2436    +  misc_feature   crRNA leader: crRNA leader sequence for the Streptococcus pyogenes CRISPR/Cas system
   2437..2472    +  repeat_region  DR: direct repeat for the Streptococcus pyogenes CRISPR/Cas system
   2503..2538    +  repeat_region  DR: direct repeat for the Streptococcus pyogenes CRISPR/Cas system
   2569..2604    +  repeat_region  DR: direct repeat for the Streptococcus pyogenes CRISPR/Cas system
   2725..2803    +  misc_RNA       tracrRNA: trans-activating CRISPR RNA for the Streptococcus pyogenes CRISPR/Cas9 system
>Addgene plasmid #101803 | pCRRNA-G0-R0 | depositor full sequence | sequence record 192566 | pCRRNA-G0-R0 sequence 2936 bps
AAGACGAAAGGGCCTCGTGATACGCCTATTTTTATAGGTTAATGTCATGATAATAATGGTTTCTTAGACG
TCGGAATTGCCAGCTGGGGCGCCCTCTGGTAAGGTTGGGAAGCCCTGCAAAGTAAACTGGATGGCTTTCT
TGCCGCCAAGGATCTGATGGCGCAGGGGATCAAGATCTGATCAAGAGACAGGATGAGGATCGTTTCGCAT
GATTGAACAAGATGGATTGCACGCAGGTTCTCCGGCCGCTTGGGTGGAGAGGCTATTCGGCTATGACTGG
GCACAACAGACAATCGGCTGCTCTGATGCCGCCGTGTTCCGGCTGTCAGCGCAGGGGCGCCCGGTTCTTT
TTGTCAAGACCGACCTGTCCGGTGCCCTGAATGAACTGCAGGACGAGGCAGCGCGGCTATCGTGGCTGGC
CACGACGGGCGTTCCTTGCGCAGCTGTGCTCGACGTTGTCACTGAAGCGGGAAGGGACTGGCTGCTATTG
GGCGAAGTGCCGGGGCAGGATCTCCTGTCATCTCACCTTGCTCCTGCCGAGAAAGTATCCATCATGGCTG
ATGCAATGCGGCGGCTGCATACGCTTGATCCGGCTACCTGCCCATTCGACCACCAAGCGAAACATCGCAT
CGAGCGAGCACGTACTCGGATGGAAGCCGGTCTTGTCGATCAGGATGATCTGGACGAAGAGCATCAGGGG
CTCGCGCCAGCCGAACTGTTCGCCAGGCTCAAGGCGCGCATGCCCGACGGCGAGGATCTCGTCGTGACCC
ATGGCGATGCCTGCTTGCCGAATATCATGGTGGAAAATGGCCGCTTTTCTGGATTCATCGACTGTGGCCG
GCTGGGTGTGGCGGACCGCTATCAGGACATAGCGTTGGCTACCCGTGATATTGCTGAAGAGCTTGGCGGC
GAATGGGCTGACCGCTTCCTCGTGCTTTACGGTATCGCCGCTCCCGATTCGCAGCGCATCGCCTTCTATC
GCCTTCTTGACGAGTTCTTCTGAGCGGGACTCTGGGGTTCGAGAGCTCGCTTGGACTCCTGTTGATAGAT
CCAGTAATGACCTCAGAACTCCATCTGGATTTGTTCAGAACGCTCGGTTGCCGCCGGGCGTTTTTTATTG
GTGAGAATCCAAGCACTAGTCATGACCAAAATCCCTTAACGTGAGTTTTCGTTCCACTGAGCGTCAGACC
CCGTAGAAAAGATCAAAGGATCTTCTTGAGATCCTTTTTTTCTGCGCGTAATCTGCTGCTTGCAAACAAA
AAAACCACCGCTACCAGCGGTGGTTTGTTTGCCGGATCAAGAGCTACCAACTCTTTTTCCGAAGGTAACT
GGCTTCAGCAGAGCGCAGATACCAAATACTGTCCTTCTAGTGTAGCCGTAGTTAGGCCACCACTTCAAGA
ACTCTGTAGCACCGCCTACATACCTCGCTCTGCTAATCCTGTTACCAGTGGCTGCTGCCAGTGGCGATAA
GTCGTGTCTTACCGGGTTGGACTCAAGACGATAGTTACCGGATAAGGCGCAGCGGTCGGGCTGAACGGGG
GGTTCGTGCACACAGCCCAGCTTGGAGCGAACGACCTACACCGAACTGAGATACCTACAGCGTGAGCATT
GAGAAAGCGCCACGCTTCCCGAAGGGAGAAAGGCGGACAGGTATCCGGTAAGCGGCAGGGTCGGAACAGG
AGAGCGCACGAGGGAGCTTCCAGGGGGAAACGCCTGGTATCTTTATAGTCCTGTCGGGTTTCGCCACCTC
TGACTTGAGCGTCGATTTTTGTGATGCTCGTCAGGGGGGCGGAGCCTATGGAAAAACGCCAGCAACGCGG
CCTTTTTACGGTTCCTGGCCTTTTGCTGGCCTTTTGCTCACATGTTCTTTCCTGCGTTATCCCCTGATTC
TGTGGATAACCGTATTACCGCCTTTGAGTGAGCTGATACCGCTCGCCGCAGCCGAACGCCCCAAAAAGCC
TCGCTTTCAGCACCTGTCGTTTCCTTTCTTTTCAGAGGGTATTTTAAATAAAAACATTAAGTTATGACGA
AGAAGAACGGAAACGCCTTAAACCGGAAAATTTTCATAAATAGCGAAAACCCGCGAGGTCGCCGCCCCGT
AACCTGTCGGATCACCGGAAAGGACCCGTAAAGTGATAATGATTATCATCTACATATCACAACGTGCGTG
GAGGGTCTAGGGCGGCGGATTTGTCCTACTCAGGAGAGCGTTCACCGACAAACAACAGATAAAACGAAAG
GCCCAGTCTTTCGACTGAGCCTTTCGTTTTATTTGATGCCTCTAGCACGCGTACCATGGGATCCTATTTC
TTAATAACTAAAAATATGGTATAATACTCTTAATAAATGCAGTAATACAGGGGCTTTTCAAGACTGAAGT
CTAGCTGAGACAAATAGTGCGATTACGAAATTTTTTAGACAAAAATAGTCTACGAGGTTTTAGAGCTATG
CTGTTTTGAATGGTCCCAAAACATCGCACATCCTGGTCGCGACATTAAGAGTGTTTTAGAGCTATGCTGT
TTTGAATGGTCCCAAAACATCGCACATCCTGGTCGCGACATTAAGAGTGTTTTAGAGCTATGCTGTTTTG
AATGGTCCCAAAACTTCAGCACACTGAGACTTGTTGAGTTGAATTCATGAGTATTAAGTATTGTTTTATG
GCTGATAAATTTCTTTGAATTTCTCCTTGATTATTTGTTATAAAAGTTATAAAATAATCTTGTTGGAACC
ATTCAAAACAGCATAGCAAGTTAAAATAAGGCTAGTCCGTTATCAACTTGAAAAAGTGGCACCGAGTCGG
TGCTTTTTTTGATACTTCTATTCTACTCTGACTGCAAACCAAAAAAACAAGCGCTTTCAAAACGCTTGTT
TTATCATTTTTAGGGAAATTAATCTCTTAATCCTTTTATCATTCTACATTTAGGCGCTGCCATCTT
