Features (pLannotate 1.2.2; 11 found; start..end, strand, type, name):
     58..177     +  CDS            tnpA (fragment): TN5P_ECOLX - Also known as tnp. Experimental evidence at protein level: Swiss-Prot protein existence level 1. Mediates transposition of transposon Tn5 by a 'cut and paste' mechanism. First, the monomeric transposase binds the 19 bp inverted DNA repeats flanking the transposon. Then, dimerization of the DNA- bound transposase creates a synaptic DNA complex. After nicking of the first DNA strand, excision of the transposon proceeds through a series of intermediates. The transposase then mediates the insertion of the transposon at a new site by strand transfer. The activity of the wild- type tran
    209..1000    +  CDS            neo: KKA2_KLEPN - Also known as kan, nptII. Experimental evidence at protein level: Swiss-Prot protein existence level 1. Resistance to kanamycin, neomycin, paromomycin, ribostamycin, butirosin and gentamicin B. From Klebsiella pneumoniae.
   1034..1128    +  terminator     lambda t0 terminator: transcription terminator from phage lambda
   1216..1804    +  rep_origin     ori: high-copy-number ColE1/pMB1/pBR322/pUC origin of replication
   1951..2174    +  misc_feature   cos (fragment): lambda cos site; allows packaging into phage lambda particles
   2189..2275    -  terminator     rrnB T1 terminator: Escherichia coli rrnB; transcription terminator T1 from the E. coli rrnB gene
   2305..2436    +  misc_feature   crRNA leader: crRNA leader sequence for the Streptococcus pyogenes CRISPR/Cas system
   2437..2472    +  repeat_region  DR: direct repeat for the Streptococcus pyogenes CRISPR/Cas system
   2503..2538    +  repeat_region  DR: direct repeat for the Streptococcus pyogenes CRISPR/Cas system
   2569..2604    +  repeat_region  DR: direct repeat for the Streptococcus pyogenes CRISPR/Cas system
   2725..2803    +  misc_RNA       tracrRNA: trans-activating CRISPR RNA for the Streptococcus pyogenes CRISPR/Cas9 system
>Addgene plasmid #101803 | pCRRNA-G0-R0 | addgene full sequence | sequence record 197164 | Addgene NGS Result
AAGACGAAAGGGCCTCGTGATACGCCTATTTTTATAGGTTAATGTCATGATAATAATGGTTTCTTAGACG
TCGGAATTGCCAGCTGGGGCGCCCTCTGGTAAGGTTGGGAAGCCCTGCAAAGTAAACTGGATGGCTTTCT
TGCCGCCAAGGATCTGATGGCGCAGGGGATCAAGATCTGATCAAGAGACAGGATGAGGATCGTTTCGCAT
GATTGAACAAGATGGATTGCACGCAGGTTCTCCGGCCGCTTGGGTGGAGAGGCTATTCGGCTATGACTGG
GCACAACAGACAATCGGCTGCTCTGATGCCGCCGTGTTCCGGCTGTCAGCGCAGGGGCGCCCGGTTCTTT
TTGTCAAGACCGACCTGTCCGGTGCCCTGAATGAACTGCAGGACGAGGCAGCGCGGCTATCGTGGCTGGC
CACGACGGGCGTTCCTTGCGCAGCTGTGCTCGACGTTGTCACTGAAGCGGGAAGGGACTGGCTGCTATTG
GGCGAAGTGCCGGGGCAGGATCTCCTGTCATCTCACCTTGCTCCTGCCGAGAAAGTATCCATCATGGCTG
ATGCAATGCGGCGGCTGCATACGCTTGATCCGGCTACCTGCCCATTCGACCACCAAGCGAAACATCGCAT
CGAGCGAGCACGTACTCGGATGGAAGCCGGTCTTGTCGATCAGGATGATCTGGACGAAGAGCATCAGGGG
CTCGCGCCAGCCGAACTGTTCGCCAGGCTCAAGGCGCGCATGCCCGACGGCGAGGATCTCGTCGTGACCC
ATGGCGATGCCTGCTTGCCGAATATCATGGTGGAAAATGGCCGCTTTTCTGGATTCATCGACTGTGGCCG
GCTGGGTGTGGCGGACCGCTATCAGGACATAGCGTTGGCTACCCGTGATATTGCTGAAGAGCTTGGCGGC
GAATGGGCTGACCGCTTCCTCGTGCTTTACGGTATCGCCGCTCCCGATTCGCAGCGCATCGCCTTCTATC
GCCTTCTTGACGAGTTCTTCTGAGCGGGACTCTGGGGTTCGAGAGCTCGCTTGGACTCCTGTTGATAGAT
CCAGTAATGACCTCAGAACTCCATCTGGATTTGTTCAGAACGCTCGGTTGCCGCCGGGCGTTTTTTATTG
GTGAGAATCCAAGCACTAGTCATGACCAAAATCCCTTAACGTGAGTTTTCGTTCCACTGAGCGTCAGACC
CCGTAGAAAAGATCAAAGGATCTTCTTGAGATCCTTTTTTTCTGCGCGTAATCTGCTGCTTGCAAACAAA
AAAACCACCGCTACCAGCGGTGGTTTGTTTGCCGGATCAAGAGCTACCAACTCTTTTTCCGAAGGTAACT
GGCTTCAGCAGAGCGCAGATACCAAATACTGTCCTTCTAGTGTAGCCGTAGTTAGGCCACCACTTCAAGA
ACTCTGTAGCACCGCCTACATACCTCGCTCTGCTAATCCTGTTACCAGTGGCTGCTGCCAGTGGCGATAA
GTCGTGTCTTACCGGGTTGGACTCAAGACGATAGTTACCGGATAAGGCGCAGCGGTCGGGCTGAACGGGG
GGTTCGTGCACACAGCCCAGCTTGGAGCGAACGACCTACACCGAACTGAGATACCTACAGCGTGAGCTAT
GAGAAAGCGCCACGCTTCCCGAAGGGAGAAAGGCGGACAGGTATCCGGTAAGCGGCAGGGTCGGAACAGG
AGAGCGCACGAGGGAGCTTCCAGGGGGAAACGCCTGGTATCTTTATAGTCCTGTCGGGTTTCGCCACCTC
TGACTTGAGCGTCGATTTTTGTGATGCTCGTCAGGGGGGCGGAGCCTATGGAAAAACGCCAGCAACGCGG
CCTTTTTACGGTTCCTGGCCTTTTGCTGGCCTTTTGCTCACATGTTCTTTCCTGCGTTATCCCCTGATTC
TGTGGATAACCGTATTACCGCCTTTGAGTGAGCTGATACCGCTCGCCGCAGCCGAACGCCCCAAAAAGCC
TCGCTTTCAGCACCTGTCGTTTCCTTTCTTTTCAGAGGGTATTTTAAATAAAAACATTAAGTTATGACGA
AGAAGAACGGAAACGCCTTAAACCGGAAAATTTTCATAAATAGCGAAAACCCGCGAGGTCGCCGCCCCGT
AACCTGTCGGATCACCGGAAAGGACCCGTAAAGTGATAATGATTATCATCTACATATCACAACGTGCGTG
GAGGGTCTAGGGCGGCGGATTTGTCCTACTCAGGAGAGCGTTCACCGACAAACAACAGATAAAACGAAAG
GCCCAGTCTTTCGACTGAGCCTTTCGTTTTATTTGATGCCTCTAGCACGCGTACCATGGGATCCTATTTC
TTAATAACTAAAAATATGGTATAATACTCTTAATAAATGCAGTAATACAGGGGCTTTTCAAGACTGAAGT
CTAGCTGAGACAAATAGTGCGATTACGAAATTTTTTAGACAAAAATAGTCTACGAGGTTTTAGAGCTATG
CTGTTTTGAATGGTCCCAAAACATCGCACATCCTGGTCGCGACATTAAGAGTGTTTTAGAGCTATGCTGT
TTTGAATGGTCCCAAAACATCGCACATCCTGGTCGCGACATTAAGAGTGTTTTAGAGCTATGCTGTTTTG
AATGGTCCCAAAACTTCAGCACACTGAGACTTGTTGAGTTGAATTCATGAGTATTAAGTATTGTTTTATG
GCTGATAAATTTCTTTGAATTTCTCCTTGATTATTTGTTATAAAAGTTATAAAATAATCTTGTTGGAACC
ATTCAAAACAGCATAGCAAGTTAAAATAAGGCTAGTCCGTTATCAACTTGAAAAAGTGGCACCGAGTCGG
TGCTTTTTTTGATACTTCTATTCTACTCTGACTGCAAACCAAAAAAACAAGCGCTTTCAAAACGCTTGTT
TTATCATTTTTAGGGAAATTAATCTCTTAATCCTTTTATCATTCTACATTTAGGCGCTGCCATCTT
